>Addgene plasmid #26719 | pEGFPc2 mAbp1 | addgene full sequence | sequence record 456474 | Addgene NGS Result
TAGTTATTAATAGTAATCAATTACGGGGTCATTAGTTCATAGCCCATATATGGAGTTCCGCGTTACATAA
CTTACGGTAAATGGCCCGCCTGGCTGACCGCCCAACGACCCCCGCCCATTGACGTCAATAATGACGTATG
TTCCCATAGTAACGCCAATAGGGACTTTCCATTGACGTCAATGGGTGGAGTATTTACGGTAAACTGCCCA
CTTGGCAGTACATCAAGTGTATCATATGCCAAGTACGCCCCCTATTGACGTCAATGACGGTAAATGGCCC
GCCTGGCATTATGCCCAGTACATGACCTTATGGGACTTTCCTACTTGGCAGTACATCTACGTATTAGTCA
TCGCTATTACCATGGTGATGCGGTTTTGGCAGTACATCAATGGGCGTGGATAGCGGTTTGACTCACGGGG
ATTTCCAAGTCTCCACCCCATTGACGTCAATGGGAGTTTGTTTTGGCACCAAAATCAACGGGACTTTCCA
AAATGTCGTAACAACTCCGCCCCATTGACGCAAATGGGCGGTAGGCGTGTACGGTGGGAGGTCTATATAA
GCAGAGCTGGTTTAGTGAACCGTCAGATCCGCTAGCGCTACCGGTCGCCACCATGGTGAGCAAGGGCGAG
GAGCTGTTCACCGGGGTGGTGCCCATCCTGGTCGAGCTGGACGGCGACGTAAACGGCCACAAGTTCAGCG
TGTCCGGCGAGGGCGAGGGCGATGCCACCTACGGCAAGCTGACCCTGAAGTTCATCTGCACCACCGGCAA
GCTGCCCGTGCCCTGGCCCACCCTCGTGACCACCCTGACCTACGGCGTGCAGTGCTTCAGCCGCTACCCC
GACCACATGAAGCAGCACGACTTCTTCAAGTCCGCCATGCCCGAAGGCTACGTCCAGGAGCGCACCATCT
TCTTCAAGGACGACGGCAACTACAAGACCCGCGCCGAGGTGAAGTTCGAGGGCGACACCCTGGTGAACCG
CATCGAGCTGAAGGGCATCGACTTCAAGGAGGACGGCAACATCCTGGGGCACAAGCTGGAGTACAACTAC
AACAGCCACAACGTCTATATCATGGCCGACAAGCAGAAGAACGGCATCAAGGTGAACTTCAAGATCCGCC
ACAACATCGAGGACGGCAGCGTGCAGCTCGCCGACCACTACCAGCAGAACACCCCCATCGGCGACGGCCC
CGTGCTGCTGCCCGACAACCACTACCTGAGCACCCAGTCCGCCCTGAGCAAAGACCCCAACGAGAAGCGC
GATCACATGGTCCTGCTGGAGTTCGTGACCGCCGCCGGGATCACTCTCGGCATGGACGAGCTGTACAAGT
CCGGACTCAGATCTCGAGCTCAAGCTAGCTTCGAATTCATGGCGGTGAACCTGAGCCGGAACGGGCCGGC
GCTGCAGGAGGCCTACGTGCGCGTAGTCACCGAGAAATCCCCGACCGACTGGGCTCTTTTTACCTATGAA
GGCAACAGCAATGACATCCGTGTGGCTGGCACAGGAGAGGGAGGCCTGGAGGAGCTGGTGGAAGAGCTCA
ACAGCGGGAAGGTGATGTACGCCTTCTGCAGGGTGAAGGACCCCAACTCCGGCCTGCCCAAGTTTGTCCT
CATCAACTGGACAGGAGAGGGTGTGAATGATGTGCGGAAAGGAGCATGTGCCAACCACGTCAGCACCATG
GCCAACTTCCTGAAGGGTGCCCACGTGACCATCAATGCCCGGGCCGAGGAGGATGTGGAGCCTGAGTGCA
TCATGGAGAAGGTTGCCAAGGCCTCTGGGGCCAACTACAGCTTCCATAAGGAAAGCACCTCCTTCCAGGA
TGTAGGGCCGCAGGCCCCAGTGGGCTCTGTGTACCAGAAGACCAATGCCATATCTGAGATCAAGAGAGTC
GGCAAGGATAACTTCTGGGCCAAAGCTGAGAAGGAAGAAGAGAACCGCCGCCTGGAGGAGAAGCGGCGTG
CCGAAGAGGAGCGGCAGCGGTTGGAGGAGGAGCGACGAGAGCGGGAGCTGCAGGAGGCTGCCCGACGTGA
GCAGCGCTACCAGGAACAGCACAGATCAGCTGGAGCCCCGAGGACAGGTGAGCCAGAGCAGGAAGCCGTT
TCAAGGACCAGACAGGAGTGGGAGTCTGCTGGGCAGCAGGCCCCACACCCACGAGAGATTTTCAAGCAGA
AGGAAAGGGCAATGTCCACCACCTCTGTCACCAGCTCGCAGCCGGGCAAGCTGAGGAGCCCCTTCCTGCA
GAAGCAACTCACTCAACCAGAAACCTCCTACGGCCGAGAGCCCACAGCTCCTGTCTCCCGGCCTGCAGCA
GGTGTCTGTGAGGAGCCAGCGCCTAGCACTCTGTCTTCTGCCCAGACAGAAGAAGAACCTACATATGAAG
TACCCCCAGAGCAGGACACCCTCTATGAGGAACCACCACTGGTACAGCAGCAAGGGGCTGGCTCCGAACA
CATTGACAACTACATGCAGAGCCAGGGCTTCAGTGGACAAGGGCTGTGCGCCCGGGCCTTGTATGACTAC
CAGGCAGCTGATGACACCGAGATCTCCTTTGACCCTGAGAACCTAATCACAGGCATCGAGGTGATTGACG
AAGGCTGGTGGCGAGGCTATGGGCCTGACGGCCACTTTGGCATGTTTCCTGCCAACTACGTGGAGCTCAT
AGAGTGAGGATCCACCGGATCTAGATAACTGATCATAATCAGCCATACCACATTTGTAGAGGTTTTACTT
GCTTTAAAAAACCTCCCACACCTCCCCCTGAACCTGAAACATAAAATGAATGCAATTGTTGTTGTTAACT
TGTTTATTGCAGCTTATAATGGTTACAAATAAAGCAATAGCATCACAAATTTCACAAATAAAGCATTTTT
TTCACTGCATTCTAGTTGTGGTTTGTCCAAACTCATCAATGTATCTTAACGCGTAAATTGTAAGCGTTAA
TATTTTGTTAAAATTCGCGTTAAATTTTTGTTAAATCAGCTCATTTTTTAACCAATAGGCCGAAATCGGC
AAAATCCCTTATAAATCAAAAGAATAGACCGAGATAGGGT
[37 nt withheld, positions 3051-3087]
AAAGAACGTGGACTCCAACGTCAAAGG
[49 nt withheld, positions 3115-3163]
T
[91 nt withheld, positions 3165-3255]
G
[124 nt withheld, positions 3257-3380]
CAGGTGGCACTTTTCGGGGAAATGTGCGCGGAACCCCTATTTGTTTATTTTTCTAAATACATTCAAATAT
GTATCCGCTCATGAGACAATAACCCTGATAAATGCTTCAATAATATTGAAAAAGGAAGAGTCCTGAGGCG
GAAAGAACCAGCTGTGGAATGTGTGTCAGTTAGGGTGTGGAAAGTCCCCAGGCTCCCCAGCAGGCAGAAG
TATGCAAAGCATGCATCTCAATTAGTCAGCAACCAGGTGTGGAAAGTCCCCAGGCTCCCCAGCAGGCAGA
AGTATGCAAAGCATGCATCTCAATTAGTCAGCAACCATAGTCCCGCCCCTAACTCCGCCCATCCCGCCCC
TAACTCCGCCCAGTTCCGCCCATTCTCCGCCCCATGGCTGACTAATTTTTTTTATTTATGCAGAGGCCGA
GGCCGCCTCGGCCTCTGAGCTATTCCAGAAGTAGTGAGGAGGCTTTTTTGGAGGCCTAGGCTTTTGCAAA
GATCGATCAAGAGACAGGATGAGGATCGTTTCGCATGATTGAACAAGATGGATTGCACGCAGGTTCTCCG
GCCGCTTGGGTGGAGAGGCTATTCGGCTATGACTGGGCACAACAGACAATCGGCTGCTCTGATGCCGCCG
TGTTCCGGCTGTCAGCGCAGGGGCGCCCGGTTCTTTTTGTCAAGACCGACCTGTCCGGTGCCCTGAATGA
ACTGCAAGACGAGGCAGCGCGGCTATCGTGGCTGGCCACGACGGGCGTTCCTTGCGCAGCTGTGCTCGAC
GTTGTCACTGAAGCGGGAAGGGACTGGCTGCTATTGGGCGAAGTGCCGGGGCAGGATCTCCTGTCATCTC
ACCTTGCTCCTGCCGAGAAAGTATCCATCATGGCTGATGCAATGCGGCGGCTGCATACGCTTGATCCGGC
TACCTGCCCATTCGACCACCAAGCGAAACATCGCATCGAGCGAGCACGTACTCGGATGGAAGCCGGTCTT
GTCGATCAGGATGATCTGGACGAAGAGCATCAGGGGCTCGCGCCAGCCGAACTGTTCGCCAGGCTCAAGG
CGAGCATGCCCGACGGCGAGGATCTCGTCGTGACCCATGGCGATGCCTGCTTGCCGAATATCATGGTGGA
AAATGGCCGCTTTTCTGGATTCATCGACTGTGGCCGGCTGGGTGTGGCGGACCGCTATCAGGACATAGCG
TTGGCTACCCGTGATATTGCTGAAGAGCTTGGCGGCGAATGGGCTGACCGCTTCCTCGTGCTTTACGGTA
TCGCCGCTCCCGATTCGCAGCGCATCGCCTTCTATCGCCTTCTTGACGAGTTCTTCTGAGCGGGACTCTG
GGGTTCGAAATGACCGACCAAGCGACGCCCAACCTGCCATCACGAGATTTCGATTCCACCGCCGCCTTCT
ATGAAAGGTTGGGCTTCGGAATCGTTTTCCGGGACGCCGGCTGGATGATCCTCCAGCGCGGGGATCTCAT
GCTGGAGTTCTTCGCCCACCCTAGGGGGAGGCTAACTGAAACACGGAAGGAGACAATACCGGAAGGAACC
CGCGCTATGACGGCAATAAAAAGACAGAATAAAACGCACGGTGTTGGGTCGTTTGTTCATAAACGCGGGG
TTCGGTCCCAGGGCTGGCACTCTGTCGATACCCCACCGAGACCCCATTGGGGCCAATACGCCCGCGTTTC
TTCCTTTTCCCCACCCCACCCCCCAAGTTCGGGTGAAGGCCCAGGGCTCGCAGCCAACGTCGGGGCGGCA
GGCCCTGCCATAGCCTCAGGTTACTCATATATACTTTAGATTGATTTAAAACTTCATTTTTAATTTAAAA
GGATCTAGGTGAAGATCCTTTTTGATAATCTCATGACCAAAATCCCTTAACGTGAGTTTTCGTTCCACTG
AGCGTCAGACCCCGTAGAAAAGATCAAAGGATCTTCTTGAGATCCTTTTTTTCTGCGCGTAATCTGCTGC
TTGCAAACAAAAAAACCACCGCTACCAGCGGTGGTTTGTTTGCCGGATCAAGAGCTACCAACTCTTTTTC
CGAAGGTAACTGGCTTCAGCAGAGCGCAGATACCAAATACTGTTCTTCTAGTGTAGCCGTAGTTAGGCCA
CCACTTCAAGAACTCTGTAGCACCGCCTACATACCTCGCTCTGCTAATCCTGTTACCAGTGGCTGCTGCC
AGTGGCGATAAGTCGTGTCTTACCGGGTTGGACTCAAGACGATAGTTACCGGATAAGGCGCAGCGGTCGG
GCTGAACGGGGGGTTCGTGCACACAGCCCAGCTTGGAGCGAACGACCTACACCGAACTGAGATACCTACA
GCGTGAGCTATGAGAAAGCGCCACGCTTCCCGAAGGGAGAAAGGCGGACAGGTATCCGGTAAGCGGCAGG
GTCGGAACAGGAGAGCGCACGAGGGAGCTTCCAGGGGGAAACGCCTGGTATCTTTATAGTCCTGTCGGGT
TTCGCCACCTCTGACTTGAGCGTCGATTTTTGTGATGCTCGTCAGGGGGGCGGAGCCTATGGAAAAACGC
CAGCAACGCGGCCTTTTTACGGTTCCTGGCCTTTTGCTGGCCTTTTGCTCACATGTTCTTTCCTGCGTTA
TCCCCTGATTCTGTGGATAACCGTATTACCGCCATGCAT
Features (pLannotate 1.2.2; 15 found; start..end, strand, type, name):
     61..364     +  enhancer       CMV enhancer: human cytomegalovirus immediate early enhancer
    365..568     +  promoter       CMV promoter: human cytomegalovirus (CMV) immediate early promoter
    613..1329    +  CDS            EGFP: EGFP is a basic (constitutively fluorescent) green fluorescent protein published in 1996, derived from Aequorea victoria. It is reported to be a rapidly-maturing weak dimer with moderate acid sensitivity.
   1330..1356    +  misc_feature   MCS (fragment): multiple cloning site
   1369..2664    +  CDS            Dbnl: DBNL_MOUSE - Also known as Abp1 From Mus musculus (Mouse).
   2690..2774    +  CDS            large T antigen (fragment): large T antigen from SV40 (simian virus 40)
   2797..2918    +  polyA_signal   SV40 poly(A) signal: SV40 polyadenylation signal
   2952..3380    -  rep_origin     f1 ori (sequence partly withheld): f1 bacteriophage origin of replication; arrow indicates direction of (+) strand synthesis
   3407..3511    +  promoter       AmpR promoter: bla
   3513..3870    +  promoter       SV40 promoter: SV40 enhancer and early promoter
   3905..4699    +  CDS            NeoR/KanR: aminoglycoside phosphotransferase from Tn5; aph(3')-II (or nptII); confers resistance to neomycin, kanamycin, and G418 (Geneticin®)
   4720..4872    +  CDS            ble (fragment): BLE_KLEPN - Experimental evidence at protein level: Swiss-Prot protein existence level 1. Binding protein with a strong affinity to the bleomycin family of antibiotics. Binds to CL990; an antimitotic-antibiotic compound. From Klebsiella pneumoniae.
   4931..4978    +  polyA_signal   HSV TK poly(A) signal: herpes simplex virus thymidine kinase polyadenylation signal (Cole and Stacy, 1985)
   5069..5085    -  polyA_signal   bGH poly(A) signal (fragment): bovine growth hormone polyadenylation signal
   5307..5895    +  rep_origin     ori: high-copy-number ColE1/pMB1/pBR322/pUC origin of replication
