[The description below was written by a language model from this plasmid's Addgene catalogue record and pLannotate feature annotations shown in this document.]
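Description:
pEGFPc2 mAbp1 is a mammalian expression plasmid built on the Clontech pEGFP-C2 backbone that produces mouse actin-binding protein-1 (mAbp1, the product of the Dbnl gene, also known as SH3P7) fused to the C-terminus of EGFP. The sequenced construct is about 6.0 kb. In bacteria it replicates from a high-copy ColE1/pUC-type origin and is selected with kanamycin. An f1 origin is also present, which can support single-stranded DNA production. A single NeoR/KanR (Tn5 aminoglycoside phosphotransferase) gene provides selection in both hosts. A bacterial bla-type promoter drives it in E. coli to give kanamycin resistance. The adjacent SV40 enhancer/early promoter, paired with the HSV TK polyadenylation signal, drives it in mammalian cells so that stable transfectants can be selected with G418.

The expression cassette consists of the human cytomegalovirus immediate early enhancer and promoter, the EGFP coding sequence, a short remnant of the multiple cloning site that acts as a linker, the Dbnl open reading frame, and the SV40 polyadenylation signal. The insert was cloned between EcoRI and BamHI, and both sites are retained. The short annotations for SV40 large T antigen, ble and bGH poly(A) fragments are probably partial backbone sequence matches rather than functional elements.

The strong constitutive CMV promoter gives expression of a green fluorescent mAbp1 fusion in transfected mammalian cells, which suits live or fixed imaging of the protein's localisation. The associated publication studied the role of mAbp1 and its interaction with WASp-interacting protein in growth factor-induced dorsal ruffle formation, so the construct fits work on actin cytoskeleton dynamics and membrane ruffling.
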