Addgene plasmid #26719: pEGFPc2 mAbp1
Depositing lab: Anna Huttenlocher. Depositing organization: University of Wisconsin, Madison. Publication: Actin-binding protein-1 interacts with WASp-interacting protein to regulate growth factor-induced dorsal ruffle formation. Cortesio CL, Perrin BJ, Bennin DA, Huttenlocher A. Mol Biol Cell. 2010 Jan 1. 21(1):186-97. 10.1091/mbc.e09-02-0106 PubMed 19910490.
Backbone
  Vector backbone: pEGFP-C2
  Backbone manufacturer: Clontech
  Backbone size w/o insert (bp): 4700
  Vector type: Mammalian Expression
  Selectable markers: Neomycin (select with G418)
Growth in bacteria
  Bacterial resistance: Kanamycin, 50 μg/mL
  Growth temperature: 37°C
  Growth strain: DH5alpha
  Copy number: High Copy
Gene/Insert
  Gene/Insert name: Actin-binding Protein-1 (alt name: mAbp1)
  Species: M. musculus (mouse)
  Entrez Gene: Dbnl (a.k.a. RP23-385C16.5, Abp1, SH3P7, mAbp1)
  Tag / fusion protein: EGFP (N terminal on backbone)
  Cloning method: Restriction Enzyme; 5′ cloning site EcoRI (not destroyed); 3′ cloning site BamHI (not destroyed)
  Sequencing primers: 5′ EGFP-C
Resource information
  A portion of this plasmid was derived from a plasmid made by: Mouse mAbp1 was kindly provided by David Drubin (University of California-Berkeley)
Terms and licenses: Academic/Nonprofit Terms; Industry Terms: Not Available to Industry
How to cite: pEGFPc2 mAbp1 was a gift from Anna Huttenlocher (Addgene plasmid # 26719 ; http://n2t.net/addgene:26719 ; RRID:Addgene_26719)
