>Addgene plasmid #26719 | pEGFPc2 mAbp1 | addgene partial sequence | sequence record 32989 | 26719 with EGFP-C
CGGACTCAGATCTCGAGCTCAAGCTAGCTTCGAATTCATGGCGGTGAACCTGAGCCGGAACGGGCCGGCG
CTGCAGGAGGCCTACGTGCGCGTAGTCACCGAGAAATCCCCGACCGACTGGGCTCTTTTTACCTATGAAG
GCAACAGCAATGACATCCGTGTGGCTGGCACAGGAGAGGGAGGCCTGGAGGAGCTGGTGGAAGAGCTCAA
CAGCGGGAAGGTGATGTACGCCTTCTGCAGGGTGAAGGACCCCAACTCCGGCCTGCCCAAGTTTGTCCTC
ATCAACTGGACAGGAGAGGGTGTGAATGATGTGCGGAAAGGAGCATGTGCCAACCACGTCAGCACCATGG
CCAACTTCCTGAAGGGTGCCCACGTGACCATCAATGCCCGGGCCGAGGAGGATGTGGAGCCTGAGTGCAT
CATGGAGAAGGTTGCCAAGGCCTCTGGGGCCAACTACAGCTTCCATAAGGAAAGCACCTCCTTCCAGGAT
GTAGGGCCGCAGGCCCCAGTGGGCTCTGTGTACCAGAAGACCAATGCCATATCTGAGATCAAGAGAGTCG
GCAAGGATAACTTCTGGGCCAAAGCTGAGAAGGAAGAAGAGAACCGCCGCCTGGAGGAGAAGCGGCGTGC
CGAAGAGGAGCGGCAGCGGTTGGAGGAGGAGCGACGAGAGCGGGAGCTGCAGGAGGCTGCCCGACGTGAG
CAGCGCTACCAGGAACAGCACAGATCAGCTGGAGCCCCGAGGACAGGTGAGCCAGAGCAGGAAGCCGTTT
CAAGGACCAGACAGGAGTGGGAGTCTGCTGGGCAGCAGGCCCCACACCCACGAGAGATTTTCAGCAGAAG
GAAAGGGCAATGTCCACCACCTC
